Addgene plasmid #103295: LSB-hsa-miR-1908-3p
Purpose: Used to sense miRNA activity using fluorescence based tools. hsa-miR-1908-3p target in 3' UTR of of mKate. miRNA activity can be measured by the repression of mKate2 relative to EBFP2 fluorescent proteins . Plasmid is inherently unstable; please see Depositor Comments
Depositing lab: Ron Weiss. Depositing organization: Massachusetts Institute of Technology. Publication: A mixed antagonistic/synergistic miRNA repression model enables accurate predictions of multi-input miRNA sensor activity. Gam JJ, Babb J, Weiss R. Nat Commun. 2018 Jun 22;9(1):2430. doi: 10.1038/s41467-018-04575-0. PubMed 29934631.
Backbone
  Vector backbone: Low Sensor Backbone (LSB)
  Vector type: Mammalian Expression, Synthetic Biology
Growth in bacteria
  Bacterial resistance: Ampicillin and Kanamycin, 100 & 50 μg/mL
  Growth temperature: 30°C
  Growth strain: NEB Stable
  Copy number: High Copy
Gene/Insert
  Gene/Insert name: hsa-miR-1908-3p target
  Species: H. sapiens (human)
  Entrez Gene: MIR1908 (a.k.a. MIRN1908, hsa-mir-1908)
  Promoter: EF-1a
  Cloning method: Gibson Cloning
Terms and licenses: Academic/Nonprofit Terms; Industry Terms: Not Available to Industry
Depositor comments: Please note that this plasmid is inherently unstable due to a repeating poly A element. We recommend performing a diagnostic digest on multiple colonies upon receipt. The depositors would like to note the presence of several discrepancies between the depositor sequence and physical plasmid sequence. In particular, the sequences upstream and downstream of the puromycin coding region have 10 bp insertions which do not affect the ability to perform puromycin selection. The sequences for those regions within the physical plasmids are as follows: Upstream of Puro: GAATTCGACCGCCTGTCTCAAGGTGCCACC; Downstream of Puro: GCTTTGAGACTACGCGTGAATTCACTCCTC.
How to cite: LSB-hsa-miR-1908-3p was a gift from Ron Weiss (Addgene plasmid # 103295 ; http://n2t.net/addgene:103295 ; RRID:Addgene_103295)
