[The description below was written by a language model from this plasmid's Addgene catalogue record and pLannotate feature annotations shown in this document.]
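Description:
LSB-hsa-miR-1908-3p is an 11 kb mammalian expression plasmid built on the Low Sensor Backbone (LSB), designed as a two-colour fluorescent sensor of microRNA activity for synthetic biology work. It is propagated in E. coli from a high-copy ColE1/pUC-type origin and carries both a β-lactamase gene (ampicillin) and an aph(3')-Ia gene (kanamycin), with both antibiotics listed for bacterial selection. A puromycin N-acetyltransferase coding sequence followed by a rabbit β-globin polyadenylation signal is also present and, according to the depositor, supports puromycin selection. No mammalian promoter is annotated directly upstream of it in the feature table.

The payload consists of two parallel transcription units. Each has a human EF-1α core promoter with intron A, a fluorescent protein coding sequence flanked by Gateway attB recombination scars (attB4, attB1, attB2), and a β-globin 3' region with poly(A) signal. The first unit expresses the red protein mKate2 and, per the catalogue entry, carries a target site for human miR-1908-3p in its 3' UTR. This site is not annotated separately, but presumably lies in the gap between mKate2 and the β-globin element. The second unit expresses the blue protein EBFP2 without a target and serves as an internal reference for delivery and expression. When miR-1908-3p is active in a transfected cell, mKate2 output is repressed while EBFP2 is not, so the mKate2-to-EBFP2 ratio reports miRNA activity.

The depositor warns that the repeated poly(A) elements make the plasmid inherently unstable. The depositor also reports small discrepancies between the deposited sequence and the physical plasmid, including short insertions flanking the puromycin gene, which are said not to affect selection.
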