Features (pLannotate 1.2.2; 28 found; start..end, strand, type, name):
     87..675     -  rep_origin     ori: high-copy-number ColE1/pMB1/pBR322/pUC origin of replication
    846..1706    -  CDS            AmpR: β-lactamase; bla; confers resistance to ampicillin, carbenicillin, and related antibiotics
   1707..1778    -  promoter       AmpR promoter: bla
   1857..2456    +  CDS            PuroR: puromycin N-acetyltransferase; pac from Streptomyces alboniger; confers resistance to puromycin
   2461..2541    +  CDS            HBB (fragment): HBB_PONPY - Experimental evidence at transcript level: Swiss-Prot protein existence level 2. Involved in oxygen transport from the lung to the various peripheral tissues. From Pongo pygmaeus (Bornean orangutan).
   2612..2667    +  polyA_signal   β-globin poly(A) signal: rabbit β-globin polyadenylation signal (Gil and Proudfoot, 1987)
   3646..3666    +  protein_bind   attB4: mutant version of attB; core recombination site for the Gateway® BP reaction BP Clonase™
   3734..3945    +  promoter       EF-1α core promoter: core promoter for human elongation factor EF-1α
   3946..4884    +  intron         EF-1α intron A: intron upstream of the start codon of human EF-1α
   4911..4931    +  protein_bind   attB1: mutant version of attB; core recombination site for the Gateway® BP reaction BP Clonase™
   4951..5646    +  CDS            mKate2: mKate2 is a basic (constitutively fluorescent) red fluorescent protein published in 2009, derived from Entacmaea quadricolor. It is reported to be a rapidly-maturing monomer with moderate acid sensitivity.
   5666..5690    -  protein_bind   attB2: mutant version of attB; recombination site for the Gateway® BP reaction BP Clonase™
   5830..5904    +  CDS            HBB (fragment): HBB_PONPY - Experimental evidence at transcript level: Swiss-Prot protein existence level 2. Involved in oxygen transport from the lung to the various peripheral tissues. From Pongo pygmaeus (Bornean orangutan).
   5975..6030    +  polyA_signal   β-globin poly(A) signal: rabbit β-globin polyadenylation signal (Gil and Proudfoot, 1987)
   6414..6439    +  misc_feature   SA: splice acceptor site
   7111..7131    +  protein_bind   attB4: mutant version of attB; core recombination site for the Gateway® BP reaction BP Clonase™
   7199..7410    +  promoter       EF-1α core promoter: core promoter for human elongation factor EF-1α
   7411..8349    +  intron         EF-1α intron A: intron upstream of the start codon of human EF-1α
   8376..8396    +  protein_bind   attB1: mutant version of attB; core recombination site for the Gateway® BP reaction BP Clonase™
   8407..9123    +  CDS            EBFP2: EBFP2 is a basic (constitutively fluorescent) blue fluorescent protein published in 2007, derived from Aequorea victoria. It is reported to be a rapidly-maturing monomer with moderate acid sensitivity.
   9131..9155    -  protein_bind   attB2: mutant version of attB; recombination site for the Gateway® BP reaction BP Clonase™
   9159..9239    +  CDS            HBB (fragment): HBB_PONPY - Experimental evidence at transcript level: Swiss-Prot protein existence level 2. Involved in oxygen transport from the lung to the various peripheral tissues. From Pongo pygmaeus (Bornean orangutan).
   9310..9365    +  polyA_signal   β-globin poly(A) signal: rabbit β-globin polyadenylation signal (Gil and Proudfoot, 1987)
   9748..9770    -  protein_bind   lac operator (fragment): The lac repressor binds to the lac operator to inhibit transcription in E. coli. This inhibition can be relieved by adding lactose or isopropyl-β-D-thiogalactopyranoside (IPTG). lac repressor encoded by lacI
   9774..9804    -  promoter       lac promoter: promoter for the E. coli lac operon
   9819..9840    -  protein_bind   CAP binding site: CAP binding activates transcription in the presence of cAMP. E. coli catabolite activator protein
   9853..9892    -  CDS            lacI (fragment): lac repressor; lacI; The lac repressor binds to the lac operator to inhibit transcription in E. coli. This inhibition can be relieved by adding lactose or isopropyl-β-D-thiogalactopyranoside (IPTG).
  10065..10874   +  CDS            KanR: aminoglycoside phosphotransferase; aph(3')-Ia; confers resistance to kanamycin in bacteria or G418 (Geneticin®) in eukaryotes
>Addgene plasmid #103295 | LSB-hsa-miR-1908-3p | depositor full sequence | sequence record 195639 | Full Sequence
AATTGAGGGGATAACGCAGGAAAGAACATGTGAGCAAAAGGCCAGCAAAAGGCCAGGAACCGTAAAAAGG
CCGCGTTGCTGGCGTTTTTCCATAGGCTCCGCCCCCCTGACGAGCATCACAAAAATCGACGCTCAAGTCA
GAGGTGGCGAAACCCGACAGGACTATAAAGATACCAGGCGTTTCCCCCTGGAAGCTCCCTCGTGCGCTCT
CCTGTTCCGACCCTGCCGCTTACCGGATACCTGTCCGCCTTTCTCCCTTCGGGAAGCGTGGCGCTTTCTC
ATAGCTCACGCTGTAGGTATCTCAGTTCGGTGTAGGTCGTTCGCTCCAAGCTGGGCTGTGTGCACGAACC
CCCCGTTCAGCCCGACCGCTGCGCCTTATCCGGTAACTATCGTCTTGAGTCCAACCCGGTAAGACACGAC
TTATCGCCACTGGCAGCAGCCACTGGTAACAGGATTAGCAGAGCGAGGTATGTAGGCGGTGCTACAGAGT
TCTTGAAGTGGTGGCCTAACTACGGCTACACTAGAAGAACAGTATTTGGTATCTGCGCTCTGCTGAAGCC
AGTTACCTTCGGAAAAAGAGTTGGTAGCTCTTGATCCGGCAAACAAACCACCGCTGGTAGCGGTGGTTTT
TTTGTTTGCAAGCAGCAGATTACGCGCAGAAAAAAAGGATCTCAAGAAGATCCTTTGATCTTTTCTACGG
GGTCTGACGCTCAGTGGAACGAAAACTCACGTTAAGGGATTTTGGTCATGAGATTATCAAAAAGGATCTT
CACCTAGATCCTTTTAAATTAAAAATGAAGTTTTAAATCAATCTAAAGTATATATGAGTAAACTTGGTCT
GACAGTTACCAATGCTTAATCAGTGAGGCACCTATCTCAGCGATCTGTCTATTTCGTTCATCCATAGTTG
CCTGACTCCCCGTCGTGTAGATAACTACGATACGGGAGGGCTTACCATCTGGCCCCAGTGCTGCAATGAT
ACCGCGAGAACCACGCTCACCGGCTCCAGATTTATCAGCAATAAACCAGCCAGCCGGAAGGGCCGAGCGC
AGAAGTGGTCCTGCAACTTTATCCGCCTCCATCCAGTCTATTAATTGTTGCCGGGAAGCTAGAGTAAGTA
GTTCGCCAGTTAATAGTTTGCGCAACGTTGTTGCCATTGCTACAGGCATCGTGGTGTCACGCTCGTCGTT
TGGTATGGCTTCATTCAGCTCCGGTTCCCAACGATCAAGGCGAGTTACATGATCCCCCATGTTGTGCAAA
AAAGCGGTTAGCTCCTTCGGTCCTCCGATCGTTGTCAGAAGTAAGTTGGCCGCAGTGTTATCACTCATGG
TTATGGCAGCACTGCATAATTCTCTTACTGTCATGCCATCCGTAAGATGCTTTTCTGTGACTGGTGAGTA
CTCAACCAAGTCATTCTGAGAATAGTGTATGCGGCGACCGAGTTGCTCTTGCCCGGCGTCAATACGGGAT
AATACCGCGCCACATAGCAGAACTTTAAAAGTGCTCATCATTGGAAAACGTTCTTCGGGGCGAAAACTCT
CAAGGATCTTACCGCTGTTGAGATCCAGTTCGATGTAACCCACTCGTGCACCCAACTGATCTTCAGCATC
TTTTACTTTCACCAGCGTTTCTGGGTGAGCAAAAACAGGAAGGCAAAATGCCGCAAAAAAGGGAATAAGG
GCGACACGGAAATGTTGAATACTCATACTCTTCCTTTTTCAATATTATTGAAGCATTTATCAGGGTTATT
GTCTCATGAGCGGATACATATTTGAATGTAGCTCCGAATTTCTCGAGGGCTTGTCGACGACGGCGGTCTC
CGTCGTCAGGATCATGAATTCGACCCGCCTGCCACCATGACCGAGTACAAGCCCACGGTGCGCCTCGCCA
CCCGCGACGACGTCCCCCGGGCCGTACGCACCCTCGCCGCCGCGTTCGCCGACTACCCCGCCACGCGCCA
CACCGTCGACCCGGACCGCCACATCGAGCGGGTCACCGAGCTGCAAGAACTCTTCCTCACGCGCGTCGGG
CTCGACATCGGCAAGGTGTGGGTCGCGGACGACGGCGCCGCGGTGGCGGTCTGGACCACGCCGGAGAGCG
TCGAAGCGGGGGCGGTGTTCGCCGAGATCGGCCCGCGCATGGCCGAGTTGAGCGGTTCCCGGCTGGCCGC
GCAGCAACAGATGGAAGGCCTCCTGGCGCCGCACCGGCCCAAGGAGCCCGCGTGGTTCCTGGCCACCGTC
GGCGTCTCGCCCGACCACCAGGGCAAGGGTCTGGGCAGCGCCGTCGTGCTCCCCGGAGTGGAGGCGGCCG
AGCGCGCCGGGGTGCCCGCCTTCCTGGAGACATCCGCGCCCCGCAACCTCCCCTTCTACGAGCGGCTCGG
CTTCACCGTCACCGCCGACGTCGAGGTGCCCGAAGGACCGCGCACCTGGTGCATGACCCGCAAGCCCGGT
GCCTGATACGCGTGAATTCACTCCTCAGGTGCAGGCTGCCTATCAGAAGGTGGTGGCTGGTGTGGCCAAT
GCCCTGGCTCACAAATACCACTGAGATCTTTTTCCCTCTGCCAAAAATTATGGGGACATCATGAAGCCCC
TTGAGCATCTGACTTCTGGCTAATAAAGGAAATTTATTTTCATTGCAATAGTGTGTTGGAATTTTTTGTG
TCTCTCACTCGGAAGGACATATGGGAGGGCAAATCATTTAAAACATCAGAATGAGTATTTGGTTTAGAGT
TTGGCAACATATGCCCATATGCTGGCTGCCATGAACAAAGGTTGGCTATAAAGAGGTCATCAGTATATGA
AACAGCCCCCTGCTGTCCATTCCTTATTCCATAGAAAAGCCTTGACTTGAGGTTAGATTTTTTTTATATT
TTGTTTTGTGTTATTTTTTTCTTTAACATCCCTAAAATTTTCCTTACATGTTTTACTAGCCAGATTTTTC
CTCCTCTCCTGACTACTCCCAGTCATAGCTGTCCCTCTTCTCTTATGGAGATCCCTCGACCTGCAGCCCA
AGCTTGAATTCTCTAGAATTACCCTGTTATCCCTATGCTTGGTTTACCGAGCTCTTATTGGTTTTCAAAC
TTCATTGACTGTGCCCAACGCGCCTGGGAGCTCACGGGGACAGCCCCCCCCCAAAGCCCCCAGGGATGTA
ATTACGTCCCTCCCCCGCTAGGGGGCAGCAGCGAGCCGCCCGGGGCTCCGCTCCGGTCCGGCGCTCCCCC
CGCATCCCCGAGCCGGCAGCGTGCGGGGACAGCCCGGGCACGGGGAAGGTGGCACGGGATCGCTTTCCTC
TGAACGCTTCTCGCTGCTCTTTGAGCCTGCAGACACCTGGGGGGATACGGGGAAAAAGCTAGGCTGAAAG
ACCGGTTCTTAGAATGACACGCGCCTGGGAGCTCACGGGGACAGCCCCCCCCCAAAGCCCCCAGGGATGT
AATTACGTCCCTCCCCCGCTAGGGGGCAGCAGCGAGCCGCCCGGGGCTCCGCTCCGGTCCGGCGCTCCCC
CCGCATCCCCGAGCCGGCAGCGTGCGGGGACAGCCCGGGCACGGGGAAGGTGGCACGGGATCGCTTTCCT
CTGAACGCTTCTCGCTGCTCTTTGAGCCTGCAGACACCTGGGGGGATACGGGGAAAAAGCTAACTTCTGA
GACGACAACTTTGTATAGAAAAGTTGGCTCCGAATTCGCCCTTGACAGCAGAGATCCAGTTTGGTTAATT
AATTGGCTCCGGTGCCCGTCAGTGGGCAGAGCGCACATCGCCCACAGTCCCCGAGAAGTTGTGGGGAGGG
GTCGGCAATTGAACCGGTGCCTAGAGAAGGTGGCGCGGGGTAAACTGGGAAAGTGATGTCGTGTACTGGC
TCCGCCTTTTTCCCGAGGGTGGGGGAGAACCGTATATAAGTGCAGTAGTCGCCGTGAACGTTCTTTTTCG
CAACGGGTTTGCCGCCAGAACACAGGTAAGTGCCGTGTGTGGTTCCCGCGGGCCTGGCCTCTTTACGGGT
TATGGCCCTTGCGTGCCTTGAATTACTTCCACCTGGCTGCAGTACGTGATTCTTGATCCCGAGCTTCGGG
TTGGAAGTGGGTGGGAGAGTTCGAGGCCTTGCGCTTAAGGAGCCCCTTCGCCTCGTGCTTGAGTTGAGGC
CTGGCCTGGGCGCTGGGGCCGCCGCGTGCGAATCTGGTGGCACCTTCGCGCCTGTCTCGCTGCTTTCGAT
AAGTCTCTAGCCATTTAAAATTTTTGATGACCTGCTGCGACGCTTTTTTTCTGGCAAGATAGTCTTGTAA
ATGCGGGCCAAGATCTGCACACTGGTATTTCGGTTTTTGGGGCCGCGGGCGGCGACGGGGCCCGTGCGTC
CCAGCGCACATGTTCGGCGAGGCGGGGCCTGCGAGCGCGGCCACCGAGAATCGGACGGGGGTAGTCTCAA
GCTGGCCGGCCTGCTCTGGTGCCTGGCCTCGCGCCGCCGTGTATCGCCCCGCCCTGGGCGGCAAGGCTGG
CCCGGTCGGCACCAGTTGCGTGAGCGGAAAGATGGCCGCTTCCCGGCCCTGCTGCAGGGAGCTCAAAATG
GAGGACGCGGCGCTCGGGAGAGCGGGCGGGTGAGTCACCCACACAAAGGAAAAGGGCCTTTCCGTCCTCA
GCCGTCGCTTCATGTGACTCCACGGAGTACCGGGCGCCGTCCAGGCACCTCGATTAGTTCTCGAGCTTTT
GGAGTACGTCGTCTTTAGGTTGGGGGGAGGGGTTTTATGCGATGGAGTTTCCCCACACTGAGTGGGTGGA
GACTGAAGTTAGGCCAGCTTGGCACTTGATGTAATTCTCCTTGGAATTTGCCCTTTTTGAGTTTGGATCT
TGGTTCATTCTCAAGCCTCAGACAGTGGTTCAAAGTTTTTTTCTTCCATTTCAGGTGTCGTGAGAAGGGC
GAATTCGACCCAAGTTTGTACAAAAAAGCAGGCTGGATCCAGGTGCCACCATGGTGAGCGAGCTGATTAA
GGAGAACATGCACATGAAGCTGTACATGGAGGGCACCGTGAACAACCACCACTTCAAGTGCACATCCGAG
GGCGAAGGCAAGCCCTACGAGGGCACCCAGACCATGAGAATCAAGGCGGTCGAGGGCGGCCCTCTCCCCT
TCGCCTTCGACATCCTGGCTACCAGCTTCATGTACGGCAGCAAAACCTTCATCAACCACACCCAGGGCAT
CCCCGACTTCTTTAAGCAGTCCTTCCCCGAGGGCTTCACATGGGAGAGAGTCACCACATACGAAGATGGG
GGCGTGCTGACCGCTACCCAGGACACCAGCCTCCAGGACGGCTGCCTCATCTACAACGTCAAGATCAGAG
GGGTGAACTTCCCATCCAACGGCCCTGTGATGCAGAAGAAAACACTCGGCTGGGAGGCCTCCACCGAGAC
ACTGTACCCCGCTGACGGCGGCCTGGAAGGCAGAGCCGACATGGCCCTGAAGCTCGTGGGCGGGGGCCAC
CTGATCTGCAACCTTAAGACCACATACAGATCCAAGAAACCCGCTAAGAACCTCAAGATGCCCGGCGTCT
ACTATGTGGACAGGAGACTGGAAAGAATCAAGGAGGCCGACAAAGAGACATACGTCGAGCAGCACGAGGT
GGCTGTGGCCAGATACTGCGACCTCCCTAGCAAACTGGGGCACAAACTTAATTGAGAATTCTACCACCCA
GCTTTCTTGTACAAAGTGGTACGTCTCAAGACCAGAGGTCTCTGCTTACAGCCCACGGGGCGGAGCCGGC
GGCCGGCGGGGCGGAGCCGGCGGCCGGCGGGGCGGAGCCGGCGGCCGGCGGGGCGGAGCCGGCGGCCGGC
AACCAGAAGAGACCTGTGCTTCACTCCTCAGGTGCAGGCTGCCTATCAGAAGGTGGTGGCTGGTGTGGCC
AATGCCCTGGCTCACAAATACCACTGAGATCTTTTTCCCTCTGCCAAAAATTATGGGGACATCATGAAGC
CCCTTGAGCATCTGACTTCTGGCTAATAAAGGAAATTTATTTTCATTGCAATAGTGTGTTGGAATTTTTT
GTGTCTCTCACTCGGAAGGACATATGGGAGGGCAAATCATTTAAAACATCAGAATGAGTATTTGGTTTAG
AGTTTGGCAACATATGCCCATATGCTGGCTGCCATGAACAAAGGTTGGCTATAAAGAGGTCATCAGTATA
TGAAACAGCCCCCTGCTGTCCATTCCTTATTCCATAGAAAAGCCTTGACTTGAGGTTAGATTTTTTTTAT
ATTTTGTTTTGTGTTATTTTTTTCTTTAACATCCCTAAAATTTTCCTTACATGTTTTACTAGCCAGATTT
TTCCTCCTCTCCTGACTACTCCCAGTCATAGCTGTCCCTCTTCTCTTATGGAGATCCCGAGCGGTGCGTT
TTTATGCTTGTAGTATTGTATAATGTTTTTAAGATCCAAGCTTCTGACCTCTTCTCTTCCTCCCACAGGG
CCTCGAGACAATTGCATCGATGGTACCAGTGAAAGTCTGCAATGAATTCGAGTTGGCGCGCCTGTCATTC
TAAATCTCTCTTTCAGCCTAAAGCTTTTTCCCCGTATCCCCCCAGGTGTCTGCAGGCTCAAAGAGCAGCG
AGAAGCGTTCAGAGGAAAGCGATCCCGTGCCACCTTCCCCGTGCCCGGGCTGTCCCCGCACGCTGCCGGC
TCGGGGATGCGGGGGGAGCGCCGGACCGGAGCGGAGCCCCGGGCGGCTCGCTGCTGCCCCCTAGCGGGGG
AGGGACGTAATTACATCCCTGGGGGCTTTGGGAGGGGGCTGTCCCCGTGAGCTCCCAGGCGCGCCTGTCA
TTCTAAATCTCTCTTTCAGCCTAAAGCTTTTTCCCCGTATCCCCCCAGGTGTCTGCAGGCTCAAAGAGCA
GCGAGAAGCGTTCAGAGGAAAGCGATCCCGTGCCACCTTCCCCGTGCCCGGGCTGTCCCCGCACGCTGCC
GGCTCGGGGATGCGGGGGGAGCGCCGGACCGGAGCGGAGCCCCGGGCGGCTCGCTGCTGCCCCCTAGCGG
GGGAGGGACGTAATTACATCCCTGGGGGCTTTGGGGGGGGGCTGTCCCCGTGAGCTCCCAGGCGCGCCAA
CTCGGTACCGTATCGATGTCGACGTTAACGCTAGTGATATCAACTTTGTATAGAAAAGTTGGCTCCGAAT
TCGCCCTTGACAGCAGAGATCCAGTTTGGTTAATTAATTGGCTCCGGTGCCCGTCAGTGGGCAGAGCGCA
CATCGCCCACAGTCCCCGAGAAGTTGTGGGGAGGGGTCGGCAATTGAACCGGTGCCTAGAGAAGGTGGCG
CGGGGTAAACTGGGAAAGTGATGTCGTGTACTGGCTCCGCCTTTTTCCCGAGGGTGGGGGAGAACCGTAT
ATAAGTGCAGTAGTCGCCGTGAACGTTCTTTTTCGCAACGGGTTTGCCGCCAGAACACAGGTAAGTGCCG
TGTGTGGTTCCCGCGGGCCTGGCCTCTTTACGGGTTATGGCCCTTGCGTGCCTTGAATTACTTCCACCTG
GCTGCAGTACGTGATTCTTGATCCCGAGCTTCGGGTTGGAAGTGGGTGGGAGAGTTCGAGGCCTTGCGCT
TAAGGAGCCCCTTCGCCTCGTGCTTGAGTTGAGGCCTGGCCTGGGCGCTGGGGCCGCCGCGTGCGAATCT
GGTGGCACCTTCGCGCCTGTCTCGCTGCTTTCGATAAGTCTCTAGCCATTTAAAATTTTTGATGACCTGC
TGCGACGCTTTTTTTCTGGCAAGATAGTCTTGTAAATGCGGGCCAAGATCTGCACACTGGTATTTCGGTT
TTTGGGGCCGCGGGCGGCGACGGGGCCCGTGCGTCCCAGCGCACATGTTCGGCGAGGCGGGGCCTGCGAG
CGCGGCCACCGAGAATCGGACGGGGGTAGTCTCAAGCTGGCCGGCCTGCTCTGGTGCCTGGCCTCGCGCC
GCCGTGTATCGCCCCGCCCTGGGCGGCAAGGCTGGCCCGGTCGGCACCAGTTGCGTGAGCGGAAAGATGG
CCGCTTCCCGGCCCTGCTGCAGGGAGCTCAAAATGGAGGACGCGGCGCTCGGGAGAGCGGGCGGGTGAGT
CACCCACACAAAGGAAAAGGGCCTTTCCGTCCTCAGCCGTCGCTTCATGTGACTCCACGGAGTACCGGGC
GCCGTCCAGGCACCTCGATTAGTTCTCGAGCTTTTGGAGTACGTCGTCTTTAGGTTGGGGGGAGGGGTTT
TATGCGATGGAGTTTCCCCACACTGAGTGGGTGGAGACTGAAGTTAGGCCAGCTTGGCACTTGATGTAAT
TCTCCTTGGAATTTGCCCTTTTTGAGTTTGGATCTTGGTTCATTCTCAAGCCTCAGACAGTGGTTCAAAG
TTTTTTTCTTCCATTTCAGGTGTCGTGAGAAGGGCGAATTCGACCCAAGTTTGTACAAAAAAGCAGGCTC
GCCACCATGGTGAGCAAGGGCGAGGAGCTGTTCACCGGGGTGGTGCCCATCCTGGTCGAGCTGGACGGCG
ACGTAAACGGCCACAAGTTCAGCGTGAGGGGCGAGGGCGAGGGCGATGCCACCAACGGCAAGCTGACCCT
GAAGTTCATCTGCACCACCGGCAAGCTGCCCGTGCCCTGGCCCACCCTCGTGACCACCCTGAGCCACGGC
GTGCAGTGCTTCGCCCGCTACCCCGACCACATGAAGCAGCACGACTTCTTCAAGTCCGCCATGCCCGAAG
GCTACGTCCAGGAGCGCACCATCTTCTTCAAGGACGACGGCACCTACAAGACCCGCGCCGAGGTGAAGTT
CGAGGGCGACACCCTAGTGAACCGCATCGAGCTGAAGGGCGTCGACTTCAAGGAGGACGGCAACATCCTG
GGGCACAAGCTGGAGTACAACTTCAACAGCCACAACATCTATATCATGGCCGTCAAGCAGAAGAACGGCA
TCAAGGTGAACTTCAAGATCCGCCACAACGTGGAGGACGGCAGCGTGCAGCTCGCCGACCACTACCAGCA
GAACACCCCCATCGGCGACGGCCCCGTGCTGCTGCCCGACAGCCACTACCTGAGCACCCAGTCCGTGCTG
AGCAAAGACCCCAACGAGAAGCGCGATCACATGGTCCTGCTGGAGTTCCGCACCGCCGCCGGGATCACTC
TCGGCATGGACGAGCTGTACAAGTAATACCACCCAGCTTTCTTGTACAAAGTGGTACGCGTGAATTCACT
CCTCAGGTGCAGGCTGCCTATCAGAAGGTGGTGGCTGGTGTGGCCAATGCCCTGGCTCACAAATACCACT
GAGATCTTTTTCCCTCTGCCAAAAATTATGGGGACATCATGAAGCCCCTTGAGCATCTGACTTCTGGCTA
ATAAAGGAAATTTATTTTCATTGCAATAGTGTGTTGGAATTTTTTGTGTCTCTCACTCGGAAGGACATAT
GGGAGGGCAAATCATTTAAAACATCAGAATGAGTATTTGGTTTAGAGTTTGGCAACATATGCCCATATGC
TGGCTGCCATGAACAAAGGTTGGCTATAAAGAGGTCATCAGTATATGAAACAGCCCCCTGCTGTCCATTC
CTTATTCCATAGAAAAGCCTTGACTTGAGGTTAGATTTTTTTTATATTTTGTTTTGTGTTATTTTTTTCT
TTAACATCCCTAAAATTTTCCTTACATGTTTTACTAGCCAGATTTTTCCTCCTCTCCTGACTACTCCCAG
TCATAGCTGTCCCTCTTCTCTTATGGAGATCCCTCGACCTGCAGCCCAAGCTTGGCGTAATCATGGTCAT
AGCTGTTTCCTGTGTGAAATTGTTATCCGCTCACAATTCCACACAACATACGAGCCGGAAGCATAAAGTG
TAAAGCCTGGGGTGCCTAATGAGTGAGCTAACTCACATTAATTGCGTTGCGCTCACTGCCCGCTTTCCAG
TCGGGAAACCTGTCGTGCCAGCGGATCGACAGTACTAAGCTTGGTCTAATACCCAATCTCTCGTCTTATC
CAGATGTTTTATACGCCTCTGGCCCGTGTCTCAAAATCTCTGATGTTACATTGCACAAGATAAAATAATA
TCATCATGAACAATAAAACTGTCTGCTTACATAAACAGTAATACAAGGGGTGTTATGAGCCATATTCAAC
GGGAAACGTCGAGGCCGCGATTAAATTCCAACATGGATGCTGATTTATATGGGTATAAATGGGCTCGCGA
TAATGTCGGGCAATCAGGTGCGACAATCTATCGCTTGTATGGGAAGCCCGATGCGCCAGAGTTGTTTCTG
AAACATGGCAAAGGTAGCGTTGCCAATGATGTTACAGATGAGATGGTCAGACTAAACTGGCTGACGGAAT
TTATGCCTCTTCCGACCATCAAGCATTTTATCCGTACTCCTGATGATGCATGGTTACTCACCACTGCGAT
CCCCGGAAAAACAGCATTCCAGGTATTAGAAGAATATCCTGATTCAGGTGAAAATATTGTTGATGCGCTG
GCAGTGTTCCTGCGCCGGTTGCATTCGATTCCTGTTTGTAATTGTCCTTTTAACAGCGATCGCGTATTTC
GTCTCGCTCAGGCGCAATCACGAATGAATAACGGTTTGGTTGATGCGAGTGATTTTGATGACGAGCGTAA
TGGCTGGCCTGTTGAACAAGTCTGGAAAGAAATGCATAAACTTTTGCCATTCTCACCGGATTCAGTCGTC
ACTCATGGTGATTTCTCACTTGATAACCTTATTTTTGACGAGGGGAAATTAATAGGTTGTATTGATGTTG
GACGAGTCGGAATCGCAGACCGATACCAGGATCTTGCCATCCTATGGAACTGCCTCGGTGAGTTTTCTCC
TTCATTACAGAAACGGCTTTTTCAAAAATATGGTATTGATAATCCTGATATGAATAAATTGCAGTTTCAT
TTGATGCTCGATGAGTTTTTCTAATCAGAATTGGTTAATTGGTTGTAACACTGGCAGAGCATTACGCTGA
CTTGACGGGACGGCGCAAGCTCATGACCAAAATCCCTTAACGTGAGTTACGCGTCGTTCCACTGAGCGTC
AGAGGTATCACTAGTATTACAGAGGTAAGTTATAACAGTCGCCTAACCC
