>Addgene plasmid #103295 | LSB-hsa-miR-1908-3p | depositor partial sequence | sequence record 195640 | hsa-miR-1908-3p target
CGGGGCGGAGCCGGCGGCCGG
