>Addgene plasmid #103295 | LSB-hsa-miR-1908-3p | addgene partial sequence | sequence record 270317 | mKate2-F 5'-ACCCGCTAAGAACCTCAAGA-3'
AGAATCAAGGAGGCCGACAAAGAGACATACGTCGAGCAGCACGAGGTGGCTGTGGCCAGATACTGCGACC
TCCCTAGCAAACTGGGGCACAAACTTAATTGAGAATTCTACCACCCAGCTTTCTTGTACAAAGTGGTACG
TCTCAAGACCAGAGGTCTCTGCTTACAGCCCACGGGGCGGAGCCGGCGGCCGGCGGGGCGGAGCCGGCGG
CCGGCGGGGCGGAGCCGGCGGCCGGCGGGGCGGAGCCGGCGGCCGGCAACCAGAAGAGACCTGTGCTTCA
CTCCTCAGGTGCAGGCTGCCTATCAGAAGGTGGTGGCTGGTGTGGCCAATGCCCTGGCTCACAAATACCA
CTGAGATCTTTTTCCCTCTGCCAAAAATTATGGGGACATCATGAAGCCCCTTGAGCATCTGACTTCTGGC
TAATAAAGGAAATTTATTTTCATTGCAATAGTGTGTTGGAATTTTTTGTGTCTCTCACTCGGAAGGACAT
ATGGGAGGGCAAATCATTTAAAACATCAGAATGAGTATTTGGTTTAGAGTTTGGCAACATATGCCCATAT
GCTGGCTGCCATGAACAAAGGTTGGCTATAAAGAGGTCATCAGTATATGAAACAGCCCCCTGCTGTCCAT
TCCTTATTCCATAGAAAAGCC
